Addgene plasmid #70316: R777-E032 Hs.CYTH2-nostop
Purpose: Gateway ORF clone of human CYTH2 [NM_017457.5] without stop codon (for C-terminal fusions)
Depositing lab: Dominic Esposito. Depositing organization: National Cancer Institute (NCI).
Backbone
  Vector backbone: pDonor-255
  Backbone size w/o insert (bp): 2693
  Vector type: Gateway Entry Clone
Growth in bacteria
  Bacterial resistance: Spectinomycin, 50 μg/mL
  Growth temperature: 37°C
  Growth strain: DH10B
  Copy number: High Copy
Gene/Insert
  Gene/Insert name: CYTH2
  Species: H. sapiens (human)
  Insert size (bp): 1200
  GenBank ID: NM_017457.5
  Entrez Gene: CYTH2 (a.k.a. ARNO, CTS18, CTS18.1, PSCD2, PSCD2L, SEC7L, Sec7p-L, Sec7p-like, cytohesin-2)
  Cloning method: Gateway Cloning
  Sequencing primers: 5′ M13F 23-mer (5'-CCCAGTCACGACGTTGTAAAACG); 3′ attLR 23-mer (5'-TAACATCAGAGATTTTGAGACAC)
Terms and licenses: Academic/Nonprofit Terms; Industry Terms: Not Available to Industry
How to cite: R777-E032 Hs.CYTH2-nostop was a gift from Dominic Esposito (Addgene plasmid # 70316 ; http://n2t.net/addgene:70316 ; RRID:Addgene_70316)
