[The description below was written by a language model from this plasmid's Addgene catalogue record and pLannotate feature annotations shown in this document.]
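Description:
R777-E032 Hs.CYTH2-nostop is a Gateway entry clone built on the pDonor-255 backbone, carrying the human CYTH2 open reading frame (cytohesin-2, also known as ARNO or PSCD2) with its stop codon removed. It is a bacterial propagation and shuttling plasmid rather than an expression vector. No promoter positioned to drive the insert is annotated, and the ORF is intended to be transferred into a destination vector of choice. The plasmid replicates in E. coli at high copy from a ColE1/pUC-type origin. It is selected with spectinomycin through an aadA (SmR) aminoglycoside adenylyltransferase gene, which sits downstream of a fragment of a class 1 integron Pc promoter and a remnant of a gentamicin resistance gene. Short lacZα and lacI fragments appear to be backbone remnants. The rrnB T1 and T2 terminators lie upstream of the cloning site and are commonly used in entry vectors to insulate the insert from read-through transcription.

The 1,200 bp CYTH2 coding sequence lies between two Gateway recombination sites, which the automated annotation labels as attL3 upstream and a partial attL2 downstream. Such software calls on closely related attL variants may not be exact, and the record does not otherwise specify the site identities. An LR Clonase reaction moves the ORF directionally into a compatible destination vector. Because the stop codon is absent, translation can continue through the downstream recombination site into a C-terminal tag or reporter supplied by that vector. CYTH2 encodes a guanine-nucleotide exchange factor that activates ARF1, ARF3 and ARF6. The clone therefore serves as a starting point for making C-terminally fused cytohesin-2 expression constructs.
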