Features (pLannotate 1.2.2; 11 found; start..end, strand, type, name):
     18..54      -  CDS            lacZα (fragment): LacZα fragment of β-galactosidase; lacZ fragment
     85..180     +  protein_bind   attL3: mutant version of attL; recombination site for the Gateway® LR reaction LR Clonase™
    186..1385    +  CDS            CYTH2: CYH2_HUMAN - Also known as ARNO, PSCD2, PSCD2L. Experimental evidence at protein level: Swiss-Prot protein existence level 1. Acts as a guanine-nucleotide exchange factor (GEF). Promotes guanine-nucleotide exchange on ARF1, ARF3 and ARF6. Activates ARF factors through replacement of GDP with GTP (By similarity). The cell membrane form, in association with ARL4 proteins, recruits ARF6 to the plasma membrane (PubMed:17398095). Involved in neurite growth (By similarity). From Homo sapiens (Human).
   1390..1483    -  protein_bind   attL2 (fragment): mutant version of attL; recombination site for the Gateway® LR reaction LR Clonase™
   1598..1621    +  promoter       Pc promoter (fragment): intI1 (promoter lies within the coding sequence); class 1 integron promoter
   1797..1853    +  CDS            GmR (fragment): gentamycin acetyltransferase; aacC1; confers resistance to gentamycin
   1860..2651    +  CDS            SmR: aminoglycoside adenylyltransferase (Murphy, 1985); aadA; confers resistance to spectinomycin and streptomycin
   2744..3332    +  rep_origin     ori: high-copy-number ColE1/pMB1/pBR322/pUC origin of replication
   3515..3607    +  CDS            lacI (fragment): lac repressor; lacI; The lac repressor binds to the lac operator to inhibit transcription in E. coli. This inhibition can be relieved by adding lactose or isopropyl-β-D-thiogalactopyranoside (IPTG).
   3662..3689    -  terminator     rrnB T2 terminator: transcription terminator T2 from the E. coli rrnB gene
   3821..3864    +  terminator     rrnB T1 terminator: Escherichia coli rrnB; transcription terminator T1 from the E. coli rrnB gene
>Addgene plasmid #70316 | R777-E032 Hs.CYTH2-nostop | depositor full sequence | sequence record 125765 | Full Sequence
TTAACGCTAGCATGGATGTTTTCCCAGTCACGACGTTGTAAAACGACGGCCAGTCTTAAAATTCGAGCTC
GGTCCGAGGATCCGAAATAATGATTTTATTTTGACTGATAGTGACCTGTTCGTTGCAACAAATTGATAAG
CAATGCTTTTTTATAATGCCAACTTTGTACAAAAAAGTTGGCACCATGGAGGACGGCGTCTATGAACCCC
CAGACCTGACTCCGGAGGAGCGGATGGAGCTGGAGAACATCCGGCGGCGGAAGCAGGAGCTGCTGGTGGA
GATTCAGCGCCTGCGGGAGGAGCTCAGTGAAGCCATGAGCGAGGTGGAGGGGCTGGAGGCCAATGAGGGC
AGTAAGACCTTGCAACGGAACCGGAAGATGGCAATGGGCAGGAAGAAGTTCAACATGGACCCCAAGAAGG
GGATCCAGTTCTTGGTGGAGAATGAACTGCTGCAGAACACACCCGAGGAGATCGCCCGCTTCCTGTACAA
GGGCGAGGGGCTGAACAAGACAGCCATCGGGGACTACCTGGGGGAGAGGGAAGAACTGAACCTGGCAGTG
CTCCATGCTTTTGTGGATCTGCATGAGTTCACCGACCTCAATCTGGTGCAGGCCCTCAGGCAGTTTCTAT
GGAGCTTTCGCCTACCCGGAGAGGCCCAGAAAATTGACCGGATGATGGAGGCCTTCGCCCAGCGATACTG
CCTGTGCAACCCTGGGGTTTTCCAGTCCACAGACACGTGCTATGTGCTGTCCTTCGCCGTCATCATGCTC
AACACCAGTCTCCACAATCCCAATGTCCGGGACAAGCCGGGCCTGGAGCGCTTTGTGGCCATGAACCGGG
GCATCAACGAGGGCGGGGACCTGCCTGAGGAGCTGCTCAGGAACCTGTACGACAGCATCCGAAATGAGCC
CTTCAAGATTCCTGAGGATGACGGGAATGACCTGACCCACACCTTCTTCAACCCGGACCGGGAGGGCTGG
CTCCTGAAGCTGGGAGGGGGCCGGGTGAAGACGTGGAAGCGGCGCTGGTTTATCCTCACAGACAACTGCC
TCTACTACTTTGAGTACACCACGGACAAGGAGCCCCGAGGAATCATCCCCCTGGAGAATCTGAGCATCCG
AGAGGTGGACGACCCCCGGAAACCGAACTGCTTTGAACTTTACATCCCCAACAACAAGGGGCAGCTCATC
AAAGCCTGCAAAACTGAGGCGGACGGCCGAGTGGTGGAGGGAAACCACATGGTGTACCGGATCTCGGCCC
CCACGCAGGAGGAGAAGGACGAGTGGATCAAGTCCATCCAGGCGGCTGTGAGTGTGGACCCCTTCTATGA
GATGCTGGCAGCGAGAAAGAAGCGGATTTCAGTCAAGAAGAAGCAGGAGCAGCCCTCAACTTTCTTGTAC
AAAGTTGGCATTATAGGAAAGCATTGCTTATCAATTTGTTGCAACGAACAGGTCACTATCAGTCAAAATA
AAATCATTATTTGCATGCAAGCTTAGATCCTCTAGACCAGCCAGGACAGAAATGCCTCGACTTCGCTGCT
ACCCAAGGTTGCCGGGTGACGCACACCGTGGAAACGGATGAAGGCACGAACCCAGTGGACATAAGCCTGT
TCGGTTCGTAAGCTGTAATGCAAGTAGCGTATGCGCTCACGCAACTGGTCCAGAACCTTGACCGAACGCA
GCGGTGGTAACGGCGCAGTGGCGGTTTTCATGGCTTGTTATGACTGTTTTTTTGGGGTACAGTCTATGCC
TCGGGCATCCAAGCAGCAAGCGCGTTACGCCGTGGGTCGATGTTTGATGTTATGGAGCAGCAACGATGTT
ACGCAGCAGGGCAGTCGCCCTAAAACAAAGTTAAACATTATGAGGGAAGCGGTGATCGCCGAAGTATCGA
CTCAACTATCAGAGGTAGTTGGCGTCATCGAGCGCCATCTCGAACCGACGTTGCTGGCCGTACATTTGTA
CGGCTCCGCAGTGGATGGCGGCCTGAAGCCACACAGTGATATTGATTTGCTGGTTACGGTGACCGTAAGG
CTTGATGAAACAACGCGGCGAGCTTTGATCAACGACCTTTTGGAAACTTCGGCTTCCCCTGGAGAGAGCG
AGATTCTCCGCGCTGTAGAAGTCACCATTGTTGTGCACGACGACATCATTCCGTGGCGTTATCCAGCTAA
GCGCGAACTGCAATTTGGAGAATGGCAGCGCAATGACATTCTTGCAGGTATCTTCGAGCCAGCCACGATC
GACATTGATCTGGCTATCTTGCTGACAAAAGCAAGAGAACATAGCGTTGCCTTGGTAGGTCCAGCGGCGG
AGGAACTCTTTGATCCGGTTCCTGAACAGGATCTATTTGAGGCGCTAAATGAAACCTTAACGCTATGGAA
CTCGCCGCCCGACTGGGCTGGCGATGAGCGAAATGTAGTGCTTACGTTGTCCCGCATTTGGTACAGCGCA
GTAACCGGCAAAATCGCGCCGAAGGATGTCGCTGCCGACTGGGCAATGGAGCGCCTGCCGGCCCAGTATC
AGCCCGTCATACTTGAAGCTAGACAGGCTTATCTTGGACAAGAAGAAGATCGCTTGGCCTCGCGCGCAGA
TCAGTTGGAAGAATTTGTCCACTACGTGAAAGGCGAGATCACCAAGGTAGTCGGCAAATAACCCTCGAGC
CACCCATGACCAAAATCCCTTAACGTGAGTTACGCGTCGTTCCACTGAGCGTCAGACCCCGTAGAAAAGA
TCAAAGGATCTTCTTGAGATCCTTTTTTTCTGCGCGTAATCTGCTGCTTGCAAACAAAAAAACCACCGCT
ACCAGCGGTGGTTTGTTTGCCGGATCAAGAGCTACCAACTCTTTTTCCGAAGGTAACTGGCTTCAGCAGA
GCGCAGATACCAAATACTGTCCTTCTAGTGTAGCCGTAGTTAGGCCACCACTTCAAGAACTCTGTAGCAC
CGCCTACATACCTCGCTCTGCTAATCCTGTTACCAGTGGCTGCTGCCAGTGGCGATAAGTCGTGTCTTAC
CGGGTTGGACTCAAGACGATAGTTACCGGATAAGGCGCAGCGGTCGGGCTGAACGGGGGGTTCGTGCACA
CAGCCCAGCTTGGAGCGAACGACCTACACCGAACTGAGATACCTACAGCGTGAGCATTGAGAAAGCGCCA
CGCTTCCCGAAGGGAGAAAGGCGGACAGGTATCCGGTAAGCGGCAGGGTCGGAACAGGAGAGCGCACGAG
GGAGCTTCCAGGGGGAAACGCCTGGTATCTTTATAGTCCTGTCGGGTTTCGCCACCTCTGACTTGAGCGT
CGATTTTTGTGATGCTCGTCAGGGGGGCGGAGCCTATGGAAAAACGCCAGCAACGCGGCCTTTTTACGGT
TCCTGGCCTTTTGCTGGCCTTTTGCTCACATGTTCTTTCCTGCGTTATCCCCTGATTCTGTGGATAACCG
TATTACCGCCTTTGAGTGAGCTGATACCGCTCGCCGCAGCCGAACGACCGAGCGCAGCGAGTCAGTGAGC
GAGGAAGCGGAAGAGCGCCCAATACGCAAACCGCCTCTCCCCGCGCGTTGGCCGATTCATTAATGCAGCT
GGCACGACAGGTTTCCCGACTGGAAAGCGGGCAGTGAGCGCAACGCAATTAATACGCGTACCGCTAGCCA
GGAAGAGTTTGTAGAAACGCAAAAAGGCCATCCGTCAGGATGGCCTTCTGCTTAGTTTGATGCCTGGCAG
TTTATGGCGGGCGTCCTGCCCGCCACCCTCCGGGCCGTTGCTTCACAACGTTCAAATCCGCTCCCGGCGG
ATTTGTCCTACTCAGGAGAGCGTTCACCGACAAACAACAGATAAAACGAAAGGCCCAGTCTTCCGACTGA
GCCTTTCGTTTTATTTGATGCCTGGCAGTTCCCTACTCTCGCG
