>Addgene plasmid #70316 | R777-E032 Hs.CYTH2-nostop | addgene partial sequence | sequence record 129304 | pCR8_R1 5'-cgaaccgaacaggcttatgt-3'
GTGCGTCACCCGGCAACCTTGGGTAGCAGCGAAGTCGAGGCATTTCTGTCCTGGCTGGTCTAGAGGATCT
AAGCTTGCATGCAAATAATGATTTTATTTTGACTGATAGTGACCTGTTCGTTGCAACAAATTGATAAGCA
ATGCTTTCCTATAATGCCAACTTTGTACAAGAAAGTTGAGGGCTGCTCCTGCTTCTTCTTGACTGAAATC
CGCTTCTTTCTCGCTGCCAGCATCTCATAGAAGGGGTCCACACTCACAGCCGCCTGGATGGACTTGATCC
ACTCGTCCTTCTCCTCCTGCGTGGGGGCCGAGATCCGGTACACCATGTGGTTTCCCTCCACCACTCGGCC
GTCCGCCTCAGTTTTGCAGGCTTTGATGAGCTGCCCCTTGTTGTTGGGGATGTAAAGTTCAAAGCAGTTC
GGTTTCCGGGGGTCGTCCACCTCTCGGATGCTCAGATTCTCCAGGGGGATGATTCCTCGGGGCTCCTTGT
CCGTGGTGTACTCAAAGTAGTAGAGGCAGTTGTCTGTGAGGATAAACCAGCGCCGCTTCCACGTCTTCAC
CCGGCCCCCTCCCAGCTTCAGGAGCCAGCCCTCCCGGTCCGGGTTGAAGAAGGTGTGGGTCAGGTCATTC
CCGTCATCCTCAGGAATCTTGAAGGGCTCATTTCGGATGCTGTCGTACAGGTTCCTGAGCAGCTCCTCAG
GCAGGTCCCCGCCCTCGTTGATGCCCCGGTTCATGGCCACAAAGCGCTCCAGGCCCGGCTTGTCCCGGAC
ATTGGGATTGTGGAGACTGGTGTTGAGCATGATGACGGCGAAGGACAGCACATAGCACGTGTCTGTGGAC
TGGAAAACCCCAGGGTTGCACAGGCAGTATCGCTGGGCGAAGGCCTCCATCATCCGGTCAA
